Addgene plasmid #186824: pCAGGS-BMAL1
Purpose: Expresses BMAL1 in mammalian cells
Depositing lab: Hung-Chun Chang. Depositing organization: Center for Excellence in Brain Science and Intelligence Technology, Chinese Academy of Sciences. Publication: ISX-9 potentiates CaMKIIdelta-mediated BMAL1 activation to enhance circadian amplitude. Li H, Ou J, Li Y, Xu N, Li Q, Wu P, Peng C, Tang YC, Chang HC. Commun Biol. 2022 Jul 28;5(1):750. doi: 10.1038/s42003-022-03725-x. PubMed 35902736.
Backbone
  Vector backbone: pCAGGS
  Vector type: Mammalian Expression
Growth in bacteria
  Bacterial resistance: Ampicillin, 100 μg/mL
  Growth temperature: 37°C
  Growth strain: DH5alpha
  Copy number: High Copy
Gene/Insert
  Gene/Insert name: bmal1
  Species: M. musculus (mouse)
  Insert size (bp): 1881
  GenBank ID: NM_007489.4
  Entrez Gene: Bmal1 (a.k.a. Arnt3, Arntl, BMAL1b, MOP3, bHLHe5, bmal1b')
Terms and licenses: Academic/Nonprofit Terms; Industry Terms: Not Available to Industry
How to cite: pCAGGS-BMAL1 was a gift from Hung-Chun Chang (Addgene plasmid # 186824 ; http://n2t.net/addgene:186824 ; RRID:Addgene_186824)
