[The description below was written by a language model from this plasmid's Addgene catalogue record and pLannotate feature annotations shown in this document.]
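Description:
pCAGGS-BMAL1 is a mammalian expression plasmid of about 6.7 kb, built on the pCAGGS backbone, that drives constitutive expression of mouse BMAL1 (Bmal1/Arntl, also known as MOP3 or bHLHe5). BMAL1 is the bHLH-PAS transcriptional activator that forms a core component of the circadian clock. In bacteria the plasmid is maintained at high copy from a ColE1/pUC-type origin and selected with ampicillin through the β-lactamase gene and its native promoter. The record lists no mammalian selection marker, so the plasmid appears suited to transient transfection. An SV40 origin of replication is present and would permit episomal amplification in cells expressing large T antigen.

The expression cassette has the usual CAG layout. A human cytomegalovirus immediate-early enhancer sits upstream of a chimeric chicken β-actin/rabbit β-globin intron. The core β-actin promoter that normally lies between them is not separately annotated, although a gap in the feature table falls at that position. The BMAL1 open reading frame of roughly 1.9 kb follows and is terminated by the rabbit β-globin polyadenylation signal. The short "HBB" fragments annotated on either side of the insert are most likely residual β-globin exon sequence from the pCAGGS cloning region rather than intended fusion partners. No epitope tag or reporter is annotated. The annotation tool matched the insert to the human BMAL1 protein, whereas the catalogue specifies the mouse gene, which probably reflects the high conservation between the orthologues. Remnants of lac promoter/operator and lacI sequence in the backbone have no stated function here. The plasmid is used to overexpress BMAL1 in mammalian cells and was deposited in connection with a study of CaMKIIδ-mediated BMAL1 activation and circadian amplitude.
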