Features (pLannotate 1.2.2; 17 found; start..end, strand, type, name):
      4..383     +  enhancer       CMV enhancer: human cytomegalovirus immediate early enhancer
    661..1677    +  intron         chimeric intron: chimera between introns from chicken β-actin and rabbit β-globin
   1675..1731    +  CDS            HBB (fragment): HBB_LEPEU - Experimental evidence at protein level: Swiss-Prot protein existence level 1. Involved in oxygen transport from the lung to the various peripheral tissues. From Lepus europaeus (European hare).
   1732..3609    +  CDS            ARNTL: BMAL1_HUMAN - Also known as BHLHE5, BMAL1, MOP3, PASD3. Experimental evidence at protein level: Swiss-Prot protein existence level 1. Transcriptional activator which forms a core component of the circadian clock. The circadian clock, an internal time-keeping system, regulates various physiological processes through the generation of approximately 24 hour circadian rhythms in gene expression, which are translated into rhythms in metabolism and behavior. It is derived from the Latin roots 'circa' (about) and 'diem' (day) and acts as an important regulator of a wide array of physiological functio
   3613..3690    +  CDS            HBB (fragment): HBB_PONPY - Experimental evidence at transcript level: Swiss-Prot protein existence level 2. Involved in oxygen transport from the lung to the various peripheral tissues. From Pongo pygmaeus (Bornean orangutan).
   3761..3816    +  polyA_signal   β-globin poly(A) signal: rabbit β-globin polyadenylation signal (Gil and Proudfoot, 1987)
   4201..4217    -  protein_bind   lac operator: The lac repressor binds to the lac operator to inhibit transcription in E. coli. This inhibition can be relieved by adding lactose or isopropyl-β-D-thiogalactopyranoside (IPTG). lac repressor encoded by lacI
   4225..4255    -  promoter       lac promoter: promoter for the E. coli lac operon
   4270..4291    -  protein_bind   CAP binding site: CAP binding activates transcription in the presence of cAMP. E. coli catabolite activator protein
   4304..4343    -  CDS            lacI (fragment): lac repressor; lacI; The lac repressor binds to the lac operator to inhibit transcription in E. coli. This inhibition can be relieved by adding lactose or isopropyl-β-D-thiogalactopyranoside (IPTG).
   4350..4372    +  promoter       SV40 promoter (fragment): SV40 enhancer and early promoter
   4396..4531    +  rep_origin     SV40 ori: SV40 origin of replication
   4551..4685    +  polyA_signal   SV40 poly(A) signal: SV40 polyadenylation signal
   4687..4741    -  CDS            lacI (fragment): lac repressor; lacI; The lac repressor binds to the lac operator to inhibit transcription in E. coli. This inhibition can be relieved by adding lactose or isopropyl-β-D-thiogalactopyranoside (IPTG).
   4924..5512    -  rep_origin     ori: high-copy-number ColE1/pMB1/pBR322/pUC origin of replication
   5683..6543    -  CDS            AmpR: β-lactamase; bla; confers resistance to ampicillin, carbenicillin, and related antibiotics
   6544..6648    -  promoter       AmpR promoter: bla
>Addgene plasmid #186824 | pCAGGS-BMAL1 | addgene full sequence | sequence record 378633 | Addgene NGS Result
GTCGACATTGATTATTGACTAGTTATTAATAGTAATCAATTACGGGGTCATTAGTTCATAGCCCATATAT
GGAGTTCCGCGTTACATAACTTACGGTAAATGGCCCGCCTGGCTGACCGCCCAACGACCCCCGCCCATTG
ACGTCAATAATGACGTATGTTCCCATAGTAACGCCAATAGGGACTTTCCATTGACGTCAATGGGTGGAGT
ATTTACGGTAAACTGCCCACTTGGCAGTACATCAAGTGTATCATATGCCAAGTACGCCCCCTATTGACGT
CAATGACGGTAAATGGCCCGCCTGGCATTATGCCCAGTACATGACCTTATGGGACTTTCCTACTTGGCAG
TACATCTACGTATTAGTCATCGCTATTACCATGGTCGAGGTGAGCCCCACGTTCTGCTTCACTCTCCCCA
TCTCCCCCCCCTCCCCACCCCCAATTTTGTATTTATTTATTTTTTAATTATTTTGTGCAGCGATGGGGGC
GGGGGGGGGGGGGGGGCGCGCCRGGSGGGGSGGGGSGGGGSGRGGGGSGGGGSGGGGSGRGGSGGRGRGG
KGCGGCGGCAGCCAATCAGAGCGGCGCGCTCCGAAAGTTTCCTTTTATGGCGAGGCGGCGGCGGCGGCGG
CCCTATAAAAAGCGAAGCGCGCGGCGGGCGGGAGTCGCTGCGCGCTGCCTTCGCCCCGTGCCCCGCTCCG
CCGCCGCCTCGCGCCGCCCGCCCCGGCTCTGACTGACCGCGTTACTCCCACAGGTGAGCGGGCGGGACGG
CCCTTCTCCTCCGGGCTGTAATTAGCGCTTGGTTTAATGACGGCTTGTTTCTTTTCTGTGGCTGCGTGAA
AGCCTTGAGGGGCTCCGGGAGGGCCCTTTGTGCGGGGGGAGCGGCTCGGGGGGTGCGTGCGTGTGTGTGT
GCGTGGGGAGCGCCGCGTGCGGCTCCGCGCTGCCCGGCGGCTGTGAGCGCTGCGGGCGCGGCGCGGGGCT
TTGTGCGCTCCGCAGTGTGCGCGAGGGGAGCGCGGCCGGGGGCGGTGCCCCGCGGTGCGGGGGGGGCTGC
GAGGGGAACAAAGGCTGCGTGCGGGGTGTGTGCGTGGGGGGGTGAGCAGGGGGTGTGGGCGCGTCGGTCG
GGCTGCAACCCCCCCTGCACCCCCCTCCCCGAGTTGCTGAGCACGGCCCGGCTTCGGGTGCGGGGCTCCG
TACGGGGCGTGGCGCGGGGCTCGCCGTGCCGGGCGGGGGGTGGCGGCAGGTGGGGGTGCCGGGCGGGGCG
GGGCCGCCTCGGGCCGGGGRGGGCTCGGGGGRGGGGCGCGGCGGCCCCCGGAGCGCCGGCGGCTGTCGAG
GCGCGGCGAGCCGCAGCCATTGCCTTTTATGGTAATCGTGCGAGAGGGCGCAGGGACTTCCTTTGTCCCA
AATCTGTGCGGAGCCGAAATCTGGGAGGCGCCGCCGCACCCCCTCTAGCGGGCGCGGGGCGAAGCGGTGC
GGCGCCGGCAGGAAGGAAATGGGCGGGGAGGGCCTTCGTGCGTCGCCGCGCCGCCGTCCCCTTCTCCCTC
TCCAGCCTCGGGGCTGTCCGCGGGGGGACGGCTGCCTTCGGGGGGGACGGGGCAGGGCGGGGTTCGGCTT
CTGGCGTGTGACCGGCGGCTCTAGAGCCTCTGCTAACCATGTTCATGCCTTCTTCTTTTTCCTACAGCTC
CTGGGCAACGTGCTGGTTATTGTGCTGTCTCATCATTTTGGCAAAGAATTCATGGCGGACCAGAGAATGG
ACATTTCCTCAACCATCAGCGACTTCATGTCTCCGGGCCCCACCGACCTACTCTCCGGTTCCCTGGGCAC
CAGTGGTGTGGACTGCAATCGCAAGAGGAAAGGCAGTGCCACTGACTACCAAGAAAGTATGGACACAGAC
AAAGATGACCCTCATGGAAGGTTAGAATATGCAGAACACCAAGGAAGGATCAAGAATGCAAGGGAGGCCC
ACAGTCAGATTGAAAAGAGGCGTCGGGACAAAATGAACAGTTTCATTGATGAATTGGCTTCTTTGGTACC
AACATGCAATGCAATGTCCAGGAAGTTAGATAAACTCACCGTGCTAAGGATGGCTGTTCAGCACATGAAA
ACTTTGAGAGGTGCCACCAACCCATACACAGAAGCAAACTACAAGCCAACATTTCTATCAGATGACGAAC
TGAAACACCTAATTCTCAGGGCAGCAGATGGATTTTTGTTTGTCGTAGGATGTGACCGAGGGAAGATCCT
CTTTGTCTCCGAGTCTGTCTTCAAGATCCTCAATTATAGCCAGAATGACCTTATTGGCCAGAGCTTGTTT
GACTACCTGCATCCAAAAGATATTGCCAAAGTTAAGGAACAGCTATCTTCCTCGGACACTGCGCCCCGGG
AGCGACTCATTGATGCCAAGACTGGACTTCCGGTTAAAACGGATATAACCCCTGGGCCCTCCCGGCTATG
CTCTGGAGCCCGCCGCTCTTTCTTCTGTAGAATGAAGTGCAACAGGCCTTCAGTAAAGGTGGAAGATAAG
GACTTCGCCTCTACCTGTTCAAAGAAAAAAGCAGATCGAAAAAGCTTCTGCACAATCCACAGCACAGGCT
ATTTGAAAAGCTGGCCACCCACGAAGATGGGGCTGGACGAAGACAATGAGCCAGACAACGAGGGCTGCAA
CCTCAGCTGCCTCGTTGCAATCGGGCGCCTGCACTCGCACATGGTTCCACAACCAGCGAACGGGGAAATA
CGGGTGAAATCTATGGAGTACGTTTCTCGACACGCAATAGATGGGAAATTTGTTTTTGTAGATCAGAGGG
CGACAGCTATTTTGGCGTATCTACCACAGGAACTTCTAGGTACATCATGTTATGAGTATTTTCATCAAGA
CGACATAGGACACCTCGCAGAATGTCACAGGCAAGTTTTACAGACAAGAGAAAAGATCACAACTAATTGC
TATAAGTTTAAGATCAAAGATGGTTCTTTTATCACGCTACGAAGTCGATGGTTCAGTTTCATGAACCCGT
GGACCAAGGAAGTTGAATACATTGTCTCAACCAACACTGTTGTTTTAGCCAATGTCCTGGAAGGCGGGGA
CCCAACCTTCCCGCAGCTAACAGCACCCCCCCACAGCATGGACAGCATGCTGCCCTCTGGAGAAGGTGGC
CCAAAGAGGACTCATCCCACTGTCCCAGGCATTCCAGGGGGAACCAGAGCCGGAGCAGGAAAAATAGGTC
GAATGATCGCGGAGGAAATCATGGAAATCCACAGGATAAGAGGGTCATCGCCTTCCAGCTGTGGCTCCAG
CCCGCTGAACATCACAAGTACGCCTCCCCCTGATGCCTCTTCTCCAGGAGGCAAGAAGATTCTAAATGGA
GGGACTCCAGACATTCCTTCCACTGGACTATTACCAGGGCAGGCTCAGGAGACCCCAGGGTATCCCTATT
CTGATAGTTCTTCTATTCTTGGTGAGAACCCCCACATAGGCATCGATATGATAGATAACGACCAAGGATC
AAGTAGTCCCAGTAACGATGAGGCAGCAATGGCTGTCATCATGAGCCTCTTGGAAGCAGATGCGGGGCTG
GGTGGCCCCGTTGACTTTAGTGACTTGCCATGGCCGCTGTAGGAATTCACTCCTCAGGTGCAGGCTGCCT
ATCAGAAGGTGGTGGCTGGTGTGGCCAATGCCCTGGCTCACAAATACCACTGAGATCTTTTTCCCTCTGC
CAAAAATTATGGGGACATCATGAAGCCCCTTGAGCATCTGACTTCTGGCTAATAAAGGAAATTTATTTTC
ATTGCAATAGTGTGTTGGAATTTTTTGTGTCTCTCACTCGGAAGGACATATGGGAGGGCAAATCATTTAA
AACATCAGAATGAGTATTTGGTTTAGAGTTTGGCAACATATGCCCATATGCTGGCTGCCATGAACAAAGG
TTGGCTATAAAGAGGTCATCAGTATATGAAACAGCCCCCTGCTGTCCATTCCTTATTCCATAGAAAAGCC
TTGACTTGAGGTTAGATTTTTTTTATATTTTGTTTTGTGTTATTTTTTTCTTTAACATCCCTAAAATTTT
CCTTACATGTTTTACTAGCCAGATTTTTCCTCCTCTCCTGACTACTCCCAGTCATAGCTGTCCCTCTTCT
CTTATGGAGATCCCTCGACCTGCAGCCCAAGCTTGGCGTAATCATGGTCATAGCTGTTTCCTGTGTGAAA
TTGTTATCCGCTCACAATTCCACACAACATACGAGCCGGAAGCATAAAGTGTAAAGCCTGGGGTGCCTAA
TGAGTGAGCTAACTCACATTAATTGCGTTGCGCTCACTGCCCGCTTTCCAGTCGGGAAACCTGTCGTGCC
AGCGGATCCGCATCTCAATTAGTCAGCAACCATAGTCCCGCCCCTAACTCCGCCCATCCCGCCCCTAACT
CCGCCCAGTTCCGCCCATTCTCCGCCCCATGGCTGACTAATTTTTTTTATTTATGCAGAGGCCGAGGCCG
CCTCGGCCTCTGAGCTATTCCAGAAGTAGTGAGGAGGCTTTTTTGGAGGCCTAGGCTTTTGCAAAAAGCT
AACTTGTTTATTGCAGCTTATAATGGTTACAAATAAAGCAATAGCATCACAAATTTCACAAATAAAGCAT
TTTTTTCACTGCATTCTAGTTGTGGTTTGTCCAAACTCATCAATGTATCTTATCATGTCTGGATCCGCTG
CATTAATGAATCGGCCAACGCGCGGGGAGAGGCGGTTTGCGTATTGGGCGCTCTTCCGCTTCCTCGCTCA
CTGACTCGCTGCGCTCGGTCGTTCGGCTGCGGCGAGCGGTATCAGCTCACTCAAAGGCGGTAATACGGTT
ATCCACAGAATCAGGGGATAACGCAGGAAAGAACATGTGAGCAAAAGGCCAGCAAAAGGCCAGGAACCGT
AAAAAGGCCGCGTTGCTGGCGTTTTTCCATAGGCTCCGCCCCCCTGACGAGCATCACAAAAATCGACGCT
CAAGTCAGAGGTGGCGAAACCCGACAGGACTATAAAGATACCAGGCGTTTCCCCCTGGAAGCTCCCTCGT
GCGCTCTCCTGTTCCGACCCTGCCGCTTACCGGATACCTGTCCGCCTTTCTCCCTTCGGGAAGCGTGGCG
CTTTCTCATAGCTCACGCTGTAGGTATCTCAGTTCGGTGTAGGTCGTTCGCTCCAAGCTGGGCTGTGTGC
ACGAACCCCCCGTTCAGCCCGACCGCTGCGCCTTATCCGGTAACTATCGTCTTGAGTCCAACCCGGTAAG
ACACGACTTATCGCCACTGGCAGCAGCCACTGGTAACAGGATTAGCAGAGCGAGGTATGTAGGCGGTGCT
ACAGAGTTCTTGAAGTGGTGGCCTAACTACGGCTACACTAGAAGAACAGTATTTGGTATCTGCGCTCTGC
TGAAGCCAGTTACCTTCGGAAAAAGAGTTGGTAGCTCTTGATCCGGCAAACAAACCACCGCTGGTAGCGG
TGGTTTTTTTGTTTGCAAGCAGCAGATTACGCGCAGAAAAAAAGGATCTCAAGAAGATCCTTTGATCTTT
TCTACGGGGTCTGACGCTCAGTGGAACGAAAACTCACGTTAAGGGATTTTGGTCATGAGATTATCAAAAA
GGATCTTCACCTAGATCCTTTTAAATTAAAAATGAAGTTTTAAATCAATCTAAAGTATATATGAGTAAAC
TTGGTCTGACAGTTACCAATGCTTAATCAGTGAGGCACCTATCTCAGCGATCTGTCTATTTCGTTCATCC
ATAGTTGCCTGACTCCCCGTCGTGTAGATAACTACGATACGGGAGGGCTTACCATCTGGCCCCAGTGCTG
CAATGATACCGCGAGACCCACGCTCACCGGCTCCAGATTTATCAGCAATAAACCAGCCAGCCGGAAGGGC
CGAGCGCAGAAGTGGTCCTGCAACTTTATCCGCCTCCATCCAGTCTATTAATTGTTGCCGGGAAGCTAGA
GTAAGTAGTTCGCCAGTTAATAGTTTGCGCAACGTTGTTGCCATTGCTACAGGCATCGTGGTGTCACGCT
CGTCGTTTGGTATGGCTTCATTCAGCTCCGGTTCCCAACGATCAAGGCGAGTTACATGATCCCCCATGTT
GTGCAAAAAAGCGGTTAGCTCCTTCGGTCCTCCGATCGTTGTCAGAAGTAAGTTGGCCGCAGTGTTATCA
CTCATGGTTATGGCAGCACTGCATAATTCTCTTACTGTCATGCCATCCGTAAGATGCTTTTCTGTGACTG
GTGAGTACTCAACCAAGTCATTCTGAGAATAGTGTATGCGGCGACCGAGTTGCTCTTGCCCGGCGTCAAT
ACGGGATAATACCGCGCCACATAGCAGAACTTTAAAAGTGCTCATCATTGGAAAACGTTCTTCGGGGCGA
AAACTCTCAAGGATCTTACCGCTGTTGAGATCCAGTTCGATGTAACCCACTCGTGCACCCAACTGATCTT
CAGCATCTTTTACTTTCACCAGCGTTTCTGGGTGAGCAAAAACAGGAAGGCAAAATGCCGCAAAAAAGGG
AATAAGGGCGACACGGAAATGTTGAATACTCATACTCTTCCTTTTTCAATATTATTGAAGCATTTATCAG
GGTTATTGTCTCATGAGCGGATACATATTTGAATGTATTTAGAAAAATAAACAAATAGGGGTTCCGCGCA
CATTTCCCCGAAAAGTGCCACCTGG
