>Addgene plasmid #186824 | pCAGGS-BMAL1 | depositor partial sequence | sequence record 362905 | pCAGGS-BMAL1 sequence 1881 bps
ATGGCGGACCAGAGAATGGACATTTCCTCAACCATCAGCGACTTCATGTCTCCGGGCCCCACCGACCTAC
TCTCCGGTTCCCTGGGCACCAGTGGTGTGGACTGCAATCGCAAGAGGAAAGGCAGTGCCACTGACTACCA
AGAAAGTATGGACACAGACAAAGATGACCCTCATGGAAGGTTAGAATATGCAGAACACCAAGGAAGGATC
AAGAATGCAAGGGAGGCCCACAGTCAGATTGAAAAGAGGCGTCGGGACAAAATGAACAGTTTCATTGATG
AATTGGCTTCTTTGGTACCAACATGCAATGCAATGTCCAGGAAGTTAGATAAACTCACCGTGCTAAGGAT
GGCTGTTCAGCACATGAAAACTTTGAGAGGTGCCACCAACCCATACACAGAAGCAAACTACAAGCCAACA
TTTCTATCAGATGACGAACTGAAACACCTAATTCTCAGGGCAGCAGATGGATTTTTGTTTGTCGTAGGAT
GTGACCGAGGGAAGATCCTCTTTGTCTCCGAGTCTGTCTTCAAGATCCTCAATTATAGCCAGAATGACCT
TATTGGCCAGAGCTTGTTTGACTACCTGCATCCAAAAGATATTGCCAAAGTTAAGGAACAGCTATCTTCC
TCGGACACTGCGCCCCGGGAGCGACTCATTGATGCCAAGACTGGACTTCCGGTTAAAACGGATATAACCC
CTGGGCCCTCCCGGCTATGCTCTGGAGCCCGCCGCTCTTTCTTCTGTAGAATGAAGTGCAACAGGCCTTC
AGTAAAGGTGGAAGATAAGGACTTCGCCTCTACCTGTTCAAAGAAAAAAGCAGATCGAAAAAGCTTCTGC
ACAATCCACAGCACAGGCTATTTGAAAAGCTGGCCACCCACGAAGATGGGGCTGGACGAAGACAATGAGC
CAGACAACGAGGGCTGCAACCTCAGCTGCCTCGTTGCAATCGGGCGCCTGCACTCGCACATGGTTCCACA
ACCAGCGAACGGGGAAATACGGGTGAAATCTATGGAGTACGTTTCTCGACACGCAATAGATGGGAAATTT
GTTTTTGTAGATCAGAGGGCGACAGCTATTTTGGCGTATCTACCACAGGAACTTCTAGGTACATCATGTT
ATGAGTATTTTCATCAAGACGACATAGGACACCTCGCAGAATGTCACAGGCAAGTTTTACAGACAAGAGA
AAAGATCACAACTAATTGCTATAAGTTTAAGATCAAAGATGGTTCTTTTATCACGCTACGAAGTCGATGG
TTCAGTTTCATGAACCCGTGGACCAAGGAAGTTGAATACATTGTCTCAACCAACACTGTTGTTTTAGCCA
ATGTCCTGGAAGGCGGGGACCCAACCTTCCCGCAGCTAACAGCACCCCCCCACAGCATGGACAGCATGCT
GCCCTCTGGAGAAGGTGGCCCAAAGAGGACTCATCCCACTGTCCCAGGCATTCCAGGGGGAACCAGAGCC
GGAGCAGGAAAAATAGGTCGAATGATCGCGGAGGAAATCATGGAAATCCACAGGATAAGAGGGTCATCGC
CTTCCAGCTGTGGCTCCAGCCCGCTGAACATCACAAGTACGCCTCCCCCTGATGCCTCTTCTCCAGGAGG
CAAGAAGATTCTAAATGGAGGGACTCCAGACATTCCTTCCACTGGACTATTACCAGGGCAGGCTCAGGAG
ACCCCAGGGTATCCCTATTCTGATAGTTCTTCTATTCTTGGTGAGAACCCCCACATAGGCATCGATATGA
TAGATAACGACCAAGGATCAAGTAGTCCCAGTAACGATGAGGCAGCAATGGCTGTCATCATGAGCCTCTT
GGAAGCAGATGCGGGGCTGGGTGGCCCCGTTGACTTTAGTGACTTGCCATGGCCGCTGTAG
